>Addgene plasmid #138718 | pPD090 ZF92x1_EYFP | addgene full sequence | sequence record 318352 | Addgene NGS Result
TGCAAAAAAGCGGTTAGCTCCTTCGGTCCTCCGATCGTTGTCAGAAGTAAGTTGGCCGCAGTGTTATCAC
TCATGGTTATGGCAGCACTGCATAATTCTCTTACTGTCATGCCATCCGTAAGATGCTTTTCTGTGACTGG
TGAGTACTCAACCAAGTCATTCTGAGAATAGTGTATGCGGCGACCGAGTTGCTCTTGCCCGGCGTCAATA
CGGGATAATACCGCGCCACATAGCAGAACTTTAAAAGTGCTCATCATTGGAAAACGTTCTTCGGGGCGAA
AACTCTCAAGGATCTTACCGCTGTTGAGATCCAGTTCGATGTAACCCACTCGTGCACCCAACTGATCTTC
AGCATCTTTTACTTTCACCAGCGTTTCTGGGTGAGCAAAAACAGGAAGGCAAAATGCCGCAAAAAAGGGA
ATAAGGGCGACACGGAAATGTTGAATACTCATACTCTTCCTTTTTCAATATTATTGAAGCATTTATCAGG
GTTATTGTCTCATGAGCGGATACATATTTGAATGTATTTAGAAAAATAAACAAATAGGGGTTCCGCGCAC
ATTTCCCCGAAAAGTGCCACCTGACGTCGACGGATCGGGAGATCTGAATTAGATGTAGCCTGATCCCTCT
AGAGGGTATATAATGGGGGCCACTAGTCTACTACCAGAGCTCATCGCTAGCGCCACCATGGTGAGCAAGG
GCGAGGAGCTGTTCACCGGGGTGGTGCCCATCCTGGTCGAGCTGGACGGCGACGTAAACGGCCACAAGTT
CAGCGTGTCCGGCGAGGGCGAGGGCGATGCCACCTACGGCAAGCTGACCCTGAAGTTCATCTGCACCACC
GGCAAGCTGCCCGTGCCCTGGCCCACCCTCGTGACCACCTTCGGCTACGGCCTGCAGTGCTTCGCCCGCT
ACCCCGACCACATGAAGCAGCACGACTTCTTCAAGTCCGCCATGCCCGAAGGCTACGTCCAGGAGCGCAC
CATCTTCTTCAAGGACGACGGCAACTACAAGACCCGCGCCGAGGTGAAGTTCGAGGGCGACACCCTGGTG
AACCGCATCGAGCTGAAGGGCATCGACTTCAAGGAGGACGGCAACATCCTGGGGCACAAGCTGGAGTACA
ACTACAACAGCCACAACGTCTATATCATGGCCGACAAGCAGAAGAACGGCATCAAGGTGAACTTCAAGAT
CCGCCACAACATCGAGGACGGCAGCGTGCAGCTCGCCGACCACTACCAGCAGAACACCCCCATCGGCGAC
GGCCCCGTGCTGCTGCCCGACAACCACTACCTGAGCTACCAGTCCGCCCTGAGCAAAGACCCCAACGAGA
AGCGCGATCACATGGTCCTGCTGGAGTTCGTGACCGCCGCCGGGATCACTCTCGGCATGGACGAGCTGTA
CAAGTAGGCGGCCGCTCGAGTCTAGAGGGCCCGTTTAAACCCGCTGATCAGCCTCGACTGTGCCTTCTAG
TTGCCAGCCATCTGTTGTTTGCCCCTCCCCCGTGCCTTCCTTGACCCTGGAAGGTGCCACTCCCACTGTC
CTTTCCTAATAAAATGAGGAAATTGCATCGCATTGTCTGAGTAGGTGTCATTCTATTCTGGGGGGTGGGG
TGGGGCAGGACAGCAAGGGGGAGGATTGGGAAGTCAATAGCAGGCATGCTGGGGATGCGGTGGGCTCTAT
GGCTTCTGAGGCGGAAAGAACCAGCTGGGGCTCTAGGGGGTATCCCC
[124 nt withheld, positions 1728-1851]
C
[91 nt withheld, positions 1853-1943]
A
[49 nt withheld, positions 1945-1993]
CCTTTGACGTTGGAGTCCACGTTCTTT
[37 nt withheld, positions 2021-2057]
ACCCTATCTCGGTCTATTCTTTTGATTTATAAGGGATTTTGCCGATTTCGGCCTATTGGTTAAAAAATGA
GCTGATTTAACAAAAATTTAACGCGAATTAATTCTGTGGAATGTGTGTCAGTTAGGCTCAATTAGTCAGC
AACCATAGTCCCGCCCCTAACTCCGCCCATCCCGCCCCTAACTCCGCCCAGTTCCGCCCATTCTCCGCCC
CATGGCTGACTAATTTTTTTTATTTATGCAGAGGCCGAGGCCGCCTCTGCCTCTGAGCTATTCCAGAAGT
AGTGAGGAGGCTTTTTTGGAGGCCTAGGCTTTTGCAAAAAGCTCCCGGGAGCTTGTATATCCATTTTCGG
AGGTTGGGCTTCGGAATCGTTTTCCGGGACGCCGGCTGGATGATCCTCCAGCGCGGGGATCTCATGCTGG
AGTTCTTCGCCCACCCCAACTTGTTTATTGCAGCTTATAATGGTTACAAATAAAGCAATAGCATCACAAA
TTTCACAAATAAAGCATTTTTTTCACTGCATTCTAGTTGTGGTTTGTCCAAACTCATCAATGTATCTTAT
CATGTCTGTATACCGTCGACCTCTAGCTAGAGCTTGGCGTAATCATGGTCATAGCTGTTTCCTGTGTGAA
ATTGTTATCCGCTCACAATTCCACACAACATACGAGCCGGAAGCATAAAGTGTAAAGCCTGGGGTGCCTA
ATGAGTGAGCTAACTCACATTAATTGCGTTGCGCTCACTGCCCGCTTTCCAGTCGGGAAACCTGTCGTGC
CAGCTGCATTAATGAATCGGCCAACGCGCGGGGAGAGGCGGTTTGCGTATTGGGCGCTCTTCCGCTTCCT
CGCTCACTGACTCGCTGCGCTCGGTCGTTCGGCTGCGGCGAGCGGTATCAGCTCACTCAAAGGCGGTAAT
ACGGTTATCCACAGAATCAGGGGATAACGCAGGAAAGAACATGTGAGCAAAAGGCCAGCAAAAGGCCAGG
AACCGTAAAAAGGCCGCGTTGCTGGCGTTTTTCCATAGGCTCCGCCCCCCTGACGAGCATCACAAAAATC
GACGCTCAAGTCAGAGGTGGCGAAACCCGACAGGACTATAAAGATACCAGGCGTTTCCCCCTGGAAGCTC
CCTCGTGCGCTCTCCTGTTCCGACCCTGCCGCTTACCGGATACCTGTCCGCCTTTCTCCCTTCGGGAAGC
GTGGCGCTTTCTCATAGCTCACGCTGTAGGTATCTCAGTTCGGTGTAGGTCGTTCGCTCCAAGCTGGGCT
GTGTGCACGAACCCCCCGTTCAGCCCGACCGCTGCGCCTTATCCGGTAACTATCGTCTTGAGTCCAACCC
GGTAAGACACGACTTATCGCCACTGGCAGCAGCCACTGGTAACAGGATTAGCAGAGCGAGGTATGTAGGC
GGTGCTACAGAGTTCTTGAAGTGGTGGCCTAACTACGGCTACACTAGAAGAACAGTATTTGGTATCTGCG
CTCTGCTGAAGCCAGTTACCTTCGGAAAAAGAGTTGGTAGCTCTTGATCCGGCAAACAAACCACCGCTGG
TAGCGGTGGTTTTTTTGTTTGCAAGCAGCAGATTACGCGCAGAAAAAAAGGATCTCAAGAAGATCCTTTG
ATCTTTTCTACGGGGTCTGACGCTCAGTGGAACGAAAACTCACGTTAAGGGATTTTGGTCATGAGATTAT
CAAAAAGGATCTTCACCTAGATCCTTTTAAATTAAAAATGAAGTTTTAAATCAATCTAAAGTATATATGA
GTAAACTTGGTCTGACAGTTACCAATGCTTAATCAGTGAGGCACCTATCTCAGCGATCTGTCTATTTCGT
TCATCCATAGTTGCCTGACTCCCCGTCGTGTAGATAACTACGATACGGGAGGGCTTACCATCTGGCCCCA
GTGCTGCAATGATACCGCGAGATCCACGCTCACCGGCTCCAGATTTATCAGCAATAAACCAGCCAGCCGG
AAGGGCCGAGCGCAGAAGTGGTCCTGCAACTTTATCCGCCTCCATCCAGTCTATTAATTGTTGCCGGGAA
GCTAGAGTAAGTAGTTCGCCAGTTAATAGTTTGCGCAACGTTGTTGCCATTGCTACAGGCATCGTGGTGT
CACGCTCGTCGTTTGGTATGGCTTCATTCAGCTCCGGTTCCCAACGATCAAGGCGAGTTACATGATCCCC
CATGTTG
Features (pLannotate 1.2.2; 16 found; start..end, strand, type, name):
    453..557     -  promoter       AmpR promoter: bla
    630..646     +  promoter       minP (fragment): minimal TATA-box promoter with low basal activity
    688..1404    +  CDS            EYFP: EYFP is a basic (constitutively fluorescent) green/yellow fluorescent protein published in 1996, derived from Aequorea victoria. It is reported to be a very rapidly-maturing weak dimer with high acid sensitivity.
   1458..1569    +  polyA_signal   bGH poly(A) signal: bovine growth hormone polyadenylation signal
   1686..1707    +  promoter       SV40 promoter (fragment): SV40 enhancer and early promoter
   1728..2156    +  rep_origin     f1 ori (sequence partly withheld): f1 bacteriophage origin of replication; arrow indicates direction of (+) strand synthesis
   2161..2183    +  promoter       SV40 promoter (fragment): SV40 enhancer and early promoter
   2184..2375    +  promoter       SV40 promoter: SV40 early promoter
   2402..2500    +  CDS            ble (fragment): BLE_KLEPN - Experimental evidence at protein level: Swiss-Prot protein existence level 1. Binding protein with a strong affinity to the bleomycin family of antibiotics. Binds to CL990; an antimitotic-antibiotic compound. From Klebsiella pneumoniae.
   2495..2616    +  polyA_signal   SV40 poly(A) signal: SV40 polyadenylation signal
   2689..2705    -  protein_bind   lac operator: The lac repressor binds to the lac operator to inhibit transcription in E. coli. This inhibition can be relieved by adding lactose or isopropyl-β-D-thiogalactopyranoside (IPTG). lac repressor encoded by lacI
   2713..2743    -  promoter       lac promoter: promoter for the E. coli lac operon
   2758..2779    -  protein_bind   CAP binding site: CAP binding activates transcription in the presence of cAMP. E. coli catabolite activator protein
   2792..2884    -  CDS            lacI (fragment): lac repressor; lacI; The lac repressor binds to the lac operator to inhibit transcription in E. coli. This inhibition can be relieved by adding lactose or isopropyl-β-D-thiogalactopyranoside (IPTG).
   3067..3655    -  rep_origin     ori: high-copy-number ColE1/pMB1/pBR322/pUC origin of replication
   3826..452     -  CDS            AmpR (across the origin): β-lactamase; bla; confers resistance to ampicillin, carbenicillin, and related antibiotics
