[The description below was written by a language model from this plasmid's Addgene catalogue record and pLannotate feature annotations shown in this document.]
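Description:
pPD090 ZF92x1_EYFP is a 4.2 kb mammalian reporter plasmid from the COMET synthetic-biology toolkit, built on the pPD152 Reporter Template v2 backbone. It is propagated in E. coli as a high-copy plasmid through a ColE1/pUC-type origin and selected with ampicillin via the bla (AmpR) gene and its native promoter. An f1 phage origin is also present, along with remnants of lac regulatory sequence (lac promoter, operator, CAP site and a lacI fragment) that are typical carry-over from the parental cloning vector.

The payload is a synthetic inducible promoter, ZF92x1, cloned between retained BglII and NheI sites upstream of EYFP. The feature table detects only a fragment of a minimal TATA-box promoter (minP) just before the EYFP coding sequence. The ZF92 element itself is not annotated, but the name suggests a single binding site for a zinc-finger DNA-binding domain designated ZF92, placed ahead of the minimal promoter. Such an arrangement gives low basal expression, with yellow fluorescence rising only when a cognate zinc-finger transcription factor is supplied in trans. EYFP transcripts are terminated by the bovine growth hormone polyadenylation signal.

Downstream lies an SV40 early promoter followed by only a short fragment of the ble (bleomycin/zeocin-family resistance) gene and an SV40 poly(A) signal. The mammalian selection cassette therefore appears truncated, and the record lists no mammalian selectable marker, consistent with transient transfection use. The stated purpose is to serve as the EYFP readout for the ZF92x1 promoter when characterising or composing engineered transcriptional programs in mammalian cells.
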