Addgene plasmid #138718: pPD090 ZF92x1_EYFP
Purpose: EYFP reporter vector for the ZF92x1 promoter
Depositing lab: Joshua Leonard. Depositing organization: Northwestern University. Publication: The COMET toolkit for composing customizable genetic programs in mammalian cells. Donahue PS, Draut JW, Muldoon JJ, Edelstein HI, Bagheri N, Leonard JN. Nat Commun. 2020 Feb 7;11(1):779. doi: 10.1038/s41467-019-14147-5. PubMed 32034124.
Backbone
  Vector backbone: pPD152 Reporter Template v2
  Vector type: Mammalian Expression, Synthetic Biology
Growth in bacteria
  Bacterial resistance: Ampicillin, 100 μg/mL
  Growth temperature: 37°C
  Growth strain: DH5alpha
  Copy number: High Copy
Gene/Insert
  Gene/Insert name: ZF92x1
  Species: Synthetic
  Promoter: ZF92x1
  Cloning method: Restriction Enzyme; 5′ cloning site BglII (not destroyed); 3′ cloning site NheI (not destroyed)
  Sequencing primers: 5′ CGACACGGAAATGTTGAATAC; 3′ TAGAAGGCACAGTCGAGG
Terms and licenses: Academic/Nonprofit Terms; Industry Terms: Not Available to Industry
Depositor comments: Leonard Lab plasmid reference number: L1399
How to cite: pPD090 ZF92x1_EYFP was a gift from Joshua Leonard (Addgene plasmid # 138718 ; http://n2t.net/addgene:138718 ; RRID:Addgene_138718)
