>Addgene plasmid #138718 | pPD090 ZF92x1_EYFP | depositor partial sequence | sequence record 268096 | ZF92x1 promoter
AGATCTGAATTAGATGTAGCCTGATCCCTCTAGAGGGTATATAATGGGGGCCACTAGTCTACTACCAGAG
CTCATCGCTAGC
